>Addgene plasmid #86666 | CANE-LV envelope | depositor partial sequence | sequence record 168952 | CANE-LV envelope sequence 1803 bps
ATGGAAGCCGTCATAAAGGCATTTCTGACTGGGCACCCTGGAAAGGTGAGCAAGAAGGACTCCAAGAAGA
AGCCGCCAGCAACAAGCAAGAAAGACCCGGAGAAGACGCCCTTGCTGCCAACGAGAGTTAATTATATTAT
TGGTGTCCTGGTCTTGTGTGAGGTAACGGGGGTAAGAGCTGATGTCCACTTACTCGAGCAGCCAGGGAAC
CTTTGGATTACATGGGCCAACCGTACAGGCCAAACGGATTTTTGCCTCTCTACACAGTCAGCCACCTCCC
CTTTTCAAACATGTTTGATAGGTATCCCGTCCCCTATTTCCGAGGGTGATTTTAAGGGATATGTTTCTGA
TACAAATTGCACCACCTTGGGAACTGATCGGTTAGTCTCGTCAGCCGACTTTACTGGCGGACCTGACAAC
AGTACCACCCTCACTTATCGGAAGGTCTCATGCTTGTTGTTAAAGCTGAATGTCTCTATGTGGGATGAGC
CACCTGAACTACAGCTGTTAGGTTCCCAGTCTCTCCCTAACATTACTAATATTGCTCAGATTTCCGGTAT
AACCGGGGGATGCGTAGGCTTCAGACCACAAGGGGTTCCTTGGTATCTAGGTTGGTCTAGACAGGAGGCC
ACGCGGTTTCTCCTTAGACACCCCTCTTTCTCTAAATCCACGGAACCGTTTACGGTGGTGACAGCGGATA
GGCACAATCTTTTTATGGGGAGTGAGTACTGCGGTGCATATGGCTACAGATTTTGGAACATGTATAACTG
CTCACAGGTGGGGCGGCAGTACCGCTGTGGTAATGCGCGCAGCCCCGCTCCGGGTCTTCCTGAAATCCAG
TGTACAGCCGCAGGAGGCAAATGGGTTAATCAATCACAGGAAATTAATGAGTCGGAGCCGTTCAGCTTTA
CGGTGAACTGTACAGCTAGTAGTTTGGGTAATGCCAGTGGGTGTTGCGGAAAAGCAGGCACGATTCTCCC
GGGAAAGTGGGTCGACAGCACACAAGGTAGTTTCACCAAACCAAAAGCGCTACCACCCGCAATTTTCCTC
ATTTGTGGGGATCGCGCATGGCAAGGAATTCCCAGTCGTCCGGTAGGGGGCCCCTGCTATTTAGGCAAGC
TTACCATGTTAGCACCTAAGCATACAGATATTCTCAAGGTGCTTGTCAATTCATCGCGGACAGGTATAAG
ACGTAAACGAAGCACCTCACACCTGGATGATACATGCTCAGATGAAGTGCAGCTTTGGGGTCCTACAGCA
AGAATCTTTGCATCTATCCTAGCCCCGGGGGTAGCAGCTGCGCAAGCCTTAAGAGAAATTGAGAGACTAG
CCTGTTGGTCCGTTAAACAGGCTAACTTGACAACATCACTCCTCGGGGACTTATTGGATGATGTCACGAG
TATTCGACACGCGGTCCTGCAGAACCGAGCGGCTATTGACTTCTTGCTCCTAGCTCACGGCCATGGCTGT
GAGGACGTTGCCGGAATGTGCTGTTTCAATTTGAGTGATCACAGTGAGTCTATACAGAAGAAGTTCCAGC
TAATGAAGGAACATGTCAATAAGATCGGCGTGGACAGCGACCCAATTGGAAGTTGGCTGCGAGGACTATT
CGGGGGAATAGGAGAATGGGCCGTTCATTTGCTGAAAGGACTGCTTTTGGGGCTTGTAGTTATTTTGTTG
CTAGTAGTGTGCCTGCCTTGCCTTTTGCTCGAGCGAGTTGGTATTTATCTTTGCATTAAATTAAAGCACA
CCAAGAAAAGACAGATTTATACAGACATAGAGATGAACCGACTTGGAAGGTAA
