>Addgene plasmid #86666 | CANE-LV envelope | addgene partial sequence | sequence record 172555 | Addgene Partial NGS Result
TCCTTTGTCCCAAATCTGTGCGGAGCCGAAATCTGGGAGGCGCCGCCGCACCCCCTCTAGCGGGCGCGGG
GCGAAGCGGTGCGGCGCCGGCAGGAAGGAAATGGGCGGGGAGGGCCTTCGTGCGTCGCCGCGCCGCCGTC
CCCTTCTCCCTCTCCAGCCTCGGGGCTGTCCGCGGGGGGACGGCTGCCTTCGGGGGGGACGGGGCAGGGC
GGGGTTCGGCTTCTGGCGTGTGACCGGCGGCTCTAGAGCCTCTGCTAACCATGTTCATGCCTTCTTCTTT
TTCCTACAGCTCCTGGGCAACGTGCTGGTTATTGTGCTGTCTCATCATTTTGGCAAAGAATTCGGTACCC
GTGCAGGGAGCCAACATACCCTACCGAGAACTCAGAGAGTCGTTGGAAGACGGGAAGGAAGCCCGACGAC
TGAGCGGTCCACCCCAGACGTGGTTCTGGTCGCCCGGAGGATCAAGTATGGAAGCCGTCATAAAGGCATT
TCTGACTGGGCACCCTGGAAAGGTGAGCAAGAAGGACTCCAAGAAGAAGCCGCCAGCAACAAGCAAGAAA
GACCCGGAGAAGACGCCCTTGCTGCCAACGAGAGTTAATTATATTATTGGTGTCCTGGTCTTGTGTGAGG
TAACGGGGGTAAGAGCTGATGTCCACTTACTCGAGCAGCCAGGGAACCTTTGGATTACATGGGCCAACCG
TACAGGCCAAACGGATTTTTGCCTCTCTACACAGTCAGCCACCTCCCCTTTTCAAACATGTTTGATAGGT
ATCCCGTCCCCTATTTCCGAGGGTGATTTTAAGGGATATGTTTCTGATACAAATTGCACCACCTTGGGAA
CTGATCGGTTAGTCTCGTCAGCCGACTTTACTGGCGGACCTGACAACAGTACCACCCTCACTTATCGGAA
GGTCTCATGCTTGTTGTTAAAGCTGAATGTCTCTATGTGGGATGAGCCACCTGAACTACAGCTGTTAGGT
TCCCAGTCTCTCCCTAACATTACTAATATTGCTCAGATTTCCGGTATAACCGGGGGATGCGTAGGCTTCA
GACCACAAGGGGTTCCTTGGTATCTAGGTTGGTCTAGACAGGAGGCCACGCGGTTTCTCCTTAGACACCC
CTCTTTCTCTAAATCCACGGAACCGTTTACGGTGGTGACAGCGGATAGGCACAATCTTTTTATGGGGAGT
GAGTACTGCGGTGCATATGGCTACAGATTTTGGAACATGTATAACTGCTCACAGGTGGGGCGGCAGTACC
GCTGTGGTAATGCGCGCAGCCCCGCTCCGGGTCTTCCTGAAATCCAGTGTACAGCCGCAGGAGGCAAATG
GGTTAATCAATCACAGGAAATTAATGAGTCGGAGCCGTTCAGCTTTACGGTGAACTGTACAGCTAGTAGT
TTGGGTAATGCCAGTGGGTGTTGCGGAAAAGCAGGCACGATTCTCCCGGGAAAGTGGGTCGACAGCACAC
AAGGTAGTTTCACCAAACCAAAAGCGCTACCACCCGCAATTTTCCTCATTTGTGGGGATCGCGCATGGCA
AGGAATTCCCAGTCGTCCGGTAGGGGGCCCCTGCTATTTAGGCAAGCTTACCATGTTAGCACCTAAGCAT
ACAGATATTCTCAAGGTGCTTGTCAATTCATCGCGGACAGGTATAAGACGTAAACGAAGCACCTCACACC
TGGATGATACATGCTCAGATGAAGTGCAGCTTTGGGGTCCTACAGCAAGAATCTTTGCATCTATCCTAGC
CCCGGGGGTAGCAGCTGCGCAAGCCTTAAGAGAAATTGAGAGACTAGCCTGTTGGTCCGTTAAACAGGCT
AACTTGACAACATCACTCCTCGGGGACTTATTGGATGATGTCACGAGTATTCGACACGCGGTCCTGCAGA
ACCGAGCGGCTATTGACTTCTTGCTCCTAGCTCACGGCCATGGCTGTGAGGACGTTGCCGGAATGTGCTG
TTTCAATTTGAGTGATCACAGTGAGTCTATACAGAAGAAGTTCCAGCTAATGAAGGAACATGTCAATAAG
ATCGGCGTGGACAGCGACCCAATTGGAAGTTGGCTGCGAGGACTATTCGGGGGAATAGGAGAATGGGCCG
TTCATTTGCTGAAAGGACTGCTTTTGGGGCTTGTAGTTATTTTGTTGCTAGTAGTGTGCCTGCCTTGCCT
TTTGCTCGAGCGAGTTGGTATTTATCTTTGCATTAAATTAAAGCACACCAAGAAAAGACAGATTTATACA
GACATAGAGATGAACCGACTTGGAAGGTAACGGATCCTTCGAAACCGGTGCTAGCGCGCCCCTGCAGGGA
ATTCGATATCAAGCTTATCGATAATCAACCTCTGGATTACAAAATTTGTGAAAGATTGACTGGTATTCTT
AACTATGTTGCTCCTTTTACGCTATGTGGATACGCTGCTTTAATGCCTTTGTATCATGCTATTGCTTCCC
GTATGGCTTTCATTTTCTCCTCCTTGTATAAATCCTGGTTGCTGTCTCTTTATGAGGAGTTGTGGCCCGT
TGTCAGGCAACGTGGCGTGGTGTGCACTGTGTTTGCTGACGCAACCCCCACTGGTTGGGGCATTGCCACC
ACCTGTCAGCTCCTTTCCGGGACTTTCGCTTTCCCCCTCCCTATTGCCACGGCGGAACTCATCGCCGCCT
GCCTTGCCCGCTGCTGGACAGGGGCTCGGCTGTTGGGCACTGACAATTCCGTGGTGTTGTCGGGGAAATC
ATCGTCCTTTCCTTGGCTGCTCGCCTATGTTGCCACCTGGATTCTGCGCGGGACGTCCTTCTGCTACGTC
CCTTCGGCCCTCAATCCAGCGGACCTTCCTTCCCGCGGCCTGCTGCCGGCTCTGCGGCCTCTTCCGCGTC
TTCGCCTTCGCCCTCAGACGAGTCGGATCTCCCTTTGGGCCGCCTCCCCGCATCGATACCGAGCGCTGCT
CGAGAGATCTACGGGTGGCATCCCTGTGACCCCTCCCCAGTGCCTCTCCTGGCCCTGGAAGTTGCCACTC
CAGTGCCCACCAGCCTTGTCCTAATAAAATTAAGTTGCATCATTTTGTCTGACTAGGTGTCCTTCTATAA
TATTATGGGGTGGAGGGGGGTGGTATGGAGCAAGGGGCAAGTTGGGAAGACAACCTGTAGGGCCTGCGGG
GTCTATTGGGAACCAAGCTGGAGTGCAGTGGCACAATCTTGGCTCACTGCAATCTCCGCCTCCTGGGTTC
AAGCGATTCTCCTGCCTCAGCCTCCCGAGTTGTTGGGATTCCAGGCATGCATGACCAGGCTCAGCTAATT
TTTGTTTTTTTGGTAGAGACGGGGTTTCACCATATTGGCCAGGCTGGTCTCCAACTCCTAATCTCAGGTG
ATCTACCCACCTTGGCCTCCCAAATTGCTGGGATTACAGGCGTGAACCACTGCTCCCTTCCCTGTCCTTC
TGATTTTGTAGGTAACCACGTGCGGACCGAGCGGCCGCCTGCAGCCCAAGCTTGGCGTAATCATGGTCAT
AGCTGTTTCCTGTGTGAAATTGTTATCCGCTCACAATTCCACACAACATACGAGCCGGAAGCATAAAGTG
TAAAGCCTGGGGTGCCTAATGAGTGAGCTAACTCACATTAATTGCGTTGCGCTCACTGCCCGCTTTCCAG
TCGGGAAACCTGTCGTGCCAGCGGATCCGCATCTCAATTAGTCAGCAACCATAGTCCCGCCCCTAACTCC
GCCCATCCCGCCCCTAACTCCGCCCAGTTCCGCCCATTCTCCGCCCCATGGCTGACTAATTTTTTTTATT
TATGCAGAGGCCGAGGCCGCCTCGGCCTCTGAGCTATTCCAGAAGTAGTGAGGAGGCTTTTTTGGAGGCC
TAGGCTTTTGCAAAAAGCTAACTTGTTTATTGCAGCTTATAATGGTTACAAATAAAGCAATAGCATCACA
AATTTCACAAATAAAGCATTTTTTTCACTGCATTCTAGTTGTGGTTTGTCCAAACTCATCAATGTATCTT
ATCATGTCTGGATCCGCTGCATTAATGAATCGGCCAACGCGCGGGGAGAGGCGGTTTGCGTATTGGGCGC
TCTTCCGCTTCCTCGCTCACTGACTCGCTGCGCTCGGTCGTTCGGCTGCGGCGAGCGGTATCAGCTCACT
CAAAGGCGGTAATACGGTTATCCACAGAATCAGGGGATAACGCAGGAAAGAACATGTGAGCAAAAGGCCA
GCAAAAGGCCAGGAACCGTAAAAAGGCCGCGTTGCTGGCGTTTTTCCATAGGCTCCGCCCCCCTGACGAG
CATCACAAAAATCGACGCTCAAGTCAGAGGTGGCGAAACCCGACAGGACTATAAAGATACCAGGCGTTTC
CCCCTGGAAGCTCCCTCGTGCGCTCTCCTGTTCCGACCCTGCCGCTTACCGGATACCTGTCCGCCTTTCT
CCCTTCGGGAAGCGTGGCGCTTTCTCATAGCTCACGCTGTAGGTATCTCAGTTCGGTGTAGGTCGTTCGC
TCCAAGCTGGGCTGTGTGCACGAACCCCCCGTTCAGCCCGACCGCTGCGCCTTATCCGGTAACTATCGTC
TTGAGTCCAACCCGGTAAGACACGACTTATCGCCACTGGCAGCAGCCACTGGTAACAGGATTAGCAGAGC
GAGGTATGTAGGCGGTGCTACAGAGTTCTTGAAGTGGTGGCCTAACTACGGCTACACTAGAAGAACAGTA
TTTGGTATCTGCGCTCTGCTGAAGCCAGTTACCTTCGGAAAAAGAGTTGGTAGCTCTTGATCCGGCAAAC
AAACCACCGCTGGTAGCGGTGGTTTTTTTGTTTGCAAGCAGCAGATTACGCGCAGAAAAAAAGGATCTCA
AGAAGATCCTTTGATCTTTTCTACGGGGTCTGACGCTCAGTGGAACGAAAACTCACGTTAAGGGATTTTG
GTCATGAGATTATCAAAAAGGATCTTCACCTAGATCCTTTTAAATTAAAAATGAAGTTTTAAATCAATCT
AAAGTATATATGAGTAAACTTGGTCTGACAGTTACCAATGCTTAATCAGTGAGGCACCTATCTCAGCGAT
CTGTCTATTTCGTTCATCCATAGTTGCCTGACTCCCCGTCGTGTAGATAACTACGATACGGGAGGGCTTA
CCATCTGGCCCCAGTGCTGCAATGATACCGCGAGACCCACGCTCACCGGCTCCAGATTTATCAGCAATAA
ACCAGCCAGCCGGAAGGGCCGAGCGCAGAAGTGGTCCTGCAACTTTATCCGCCTCCATCCAGTCTATTAA
TTGTTGCCGGGAAGCTAGAGTAAGTAGTTCGCCAGTTAATAGTTTGCGCAACGTTGTTGCCATTGCTACA
GGCATCGTGGTGTCACGCTCGTCGTTTGGTATGGCTTCATTCAGCTCCGGTTCCCAACGATCAAGGCGAG
TTACATGATCCCCCATGTTGTGCAAAAAAGCGGTTAGCTCCTTCGGTCCTCCGATCGTTGTCAGAAGTAA
GTTGGCCGCAGTGTTATCACTCATGGTTATGGCAGCACTGCATAATTCTCTTACTGTCATGCCATCCGTA
AGATGCTTTTCTGTGACTGGTGAGTACTCAACCAAGTCATTCTGAGAATAGTGTATGCGGCGACCGAGTT
GCTCTTGCCCGGCGTCAATACGGGATAATACCGCGCCACATAGCAGAACTTTAAAAGTGCTCATCATTGG
AAAACGTTCTTCGGGGCGAAAACTCTCAAGGATCTTACCGCTGTTGAGATCCAGTTCGATGTAACCCACT
CGTGCACCCAACTGATCTTCAGCATCTTTTACTTTCACCAGCGTTTCTGGGTGAGCAAAAACAGGAAGGC
AAAATGCCGCAAAAAAGGGAATAAGGGCGACACGGAAATGTTGAATACTCATACTCTTCCTTTTTCAATA
TTATTGAAGCATTTATCAGGGTTATTGTCTCATGAGCGGATACATATTTGAATGTATTTAGAAAAATAAA
CAAATAGGGGTTCCGCGCACATTTCCCCGAAAAGTGCCACCTGGGTCGACATTGATTATTGACTAGTTAT
TAATAGTAATCAATTACGGGGTCATTAGTTCATAGCCCATATATGGAGTTCCGCGTTACATAACTTACGG
TAAATGGCCCGCCTGGCTGACCGCCCAACGACCCCCGCCCATTGACGTCAATAATGACGTATGTTCCCAT
AGTAACGCCAATAGGGACTTTCCATTGACGTCAATGGGTGGAGTATTTACGGTAAACTGCCCACTTGGCA
GTACATCAAGTGTATCATATGCCAAGTACGCCCCCTATTGACGTCAATGACGGTAAATGGCCCGCCTGGC
ATTATGCCCAGTACATGACCTTATGGGACTTTCCTACTTGGCAGTACATCTACGTATTAGTCATCGCTAT
TACCATGGTCGAGGTGAGCCCCACGTTCTGCTTCACTCTCCCCATCTCCCCCCCCTCCCCACCCCCAATT
TTGTATTTATTTATTTTTTAATTATTTTGTGCAGCGATGGGGGCGGGGG
