[The description below was written by a language model from this plasmid's Addgene catalogue record.]
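Description:
CANE-LV envelope is a mammalian expression plasmid that supplies the envelope glycoprotein for packaging pseudotyped lentivirus. It is not itself a lentiviral transfer vector. It is built on a pCAGGS/ES-type backbone (the backbone field spells it pCASGS/ES) of about 4.8 kb, giving a total size of about 7.9 kb. The plasmid is maintained in bacteria as a high-copy plasmid under ampicillin selection. The record also lists a neomycin/G418 marker for selection in mammalian cells. No feature table is provided, so the origin of replication and the polyadenylation signal are not specified.

The payload is a synthetic insert of about 1.9 kb named M21EnvA-VSVg, cloned between KpnI and NheI sites that remain intact and driven by the strong, broadly active CAG promoter. The name indicates a chimeric envelope that combines a mutated form of EnvA, the avian sarcoma-leukosis virus glycoprotein that mediates entry through the TVA receptor, with a portion of the vesicular stomatitis virus G protein. The record does not say which mutations or which VSV-G segment are involved. A WPRE was added 3' of the insert; this element generally increases transcript stability and expression, which should help give high envelope levels in producer cells.

The plasmid is typically co-transfected with lentiviral transfer and packaging constructs to make particles bearing this engineered envelope. The associated publication describes CANE, a method for capturing and manipulating activated neuronal ensembles in mice. In that setting the pseudotyped virus is presumably used to restrict infection to neurons expressing the cognate receptor, though the record does not spell out this mechanism.
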