Addgene plasmid #86666: CANE-LV envelope
Purpose: pCAGGS/ES-M21EnvA-VSVg-WPRE, used to package pseudotyped lentivirus
Depositing lab: Fan Wang. Depositing organization: Duke University. Publication: Capturing and Manipulating Activated Neuronal Ensembles with CANE Delineates a Hypothalamic Social-Fear Circuit. Sakurai K, Zhao S, Takatoh J, Rodriguez E, Lu J, Leavitt AD, Fu M, Han BX, Wang F. Neuron. 2016 Nov 23;92(4):739-753. doi: 10.1016/j.neuron.2016.10.015. Epub 2016 Oct 27. PubMed 27974160.
Backbone
  Vector backbone: pCASGS/ES
  Backbone size w/o insert (bp): 4821
  Total vector size (bp): 7919
  Modifications to backbone: add WPRE to the 3' of the insert
  Vector type: Mammalian Expression, Mouse Targeting, Lentiviral, Synthetic Biology
  Selectable markers: Neomycin (select with G418)
Growth in bacteria
  Bacterial resistance: Ampicillin, 100 μg/mL
  Growth temperature: 37°C
  Growth strain: NEB Stable
  Copy number: High Copy
Gene/Insert
  Gene/Insert name: CANE-LV envelope (alt name: M21EnvA-VSVg)
  Species: Synthetic
  Insert size (bp): 1919
  GenBank ID: KX990266.1
  Promoter: CAG
  Cloning method: Restriction Enzyme; 5′ cloning site KpnI (not destroyed); 3′ cloning site NheI (not destroyed)
  Sequencing primers: 5′ cttcttctttttcctacagc; 3′ tttcacaaattttgtaatcc
Terms and licenses: Academic/Nonprofit Terms; Industry Terms: Not Available to Industry
How to cite: CANE-LV envelope was a gift from Fan Wang (Addgene plasmid # 86666 ; http://n2t.net/addgene:86666 ; RRID:Addgene_86666)
